>Addgene plasmid #77472 | PLK3 gRNA (BRDN0001145739) | addgene full sequence | sequence record 187828 | Addgene Assembled Sequence
CCCGGGTGCAAAGATGGATAAAGTTTTAAACAGAGAGGAATCTTTGCAGCTAATGGACCTTCTAGGTCTT
GAAAGGAGTGGGAATTGGCTCCGGTGCCCGTCAGTGGGCAGAGCGCACATCGCCCACAGTCCCCGAGAAG
TTGGGGGGAGGGGTCGGCAATTGATCCGGTGCCTAGAGAAGGTGGCGCGGGGTAAACTGGGAAAGTGATG
TCGTGTACTGGCTCCGCCTTTTTCCCGAGGGTGGGGGAGAACCGTATATAAGTGCAGTAGTCGCCGTGAA
CGTTCTTTTTCGCAACGGGTTTGCCGCCAGAACACAGGTAAGTGCCGTGTGTGGTTCCCGCGGGCCTGGC
CTCTTTACGGGTTATGGCCCTTGCGTGCCTTGAATTACTTCCACCTGGCTGCAGTACGTGATTCTTGATC
CCGAGCTTCGGGTTGGAAGTGGGTGGGAGAGTTCGAGGCCTTGCGCTTAAGGAGCCCCTTCGCCTCGTGC
TTGAGTTGAGGCCTGGCCTGGGCGCTGGGGCCGCCGCGTGCGAATCTGGTGGCACCTTCGCGCCTGTCTC
GCTGCTTTCGATAAGTCTCTAGCCATTTAAAATTTTTGATGACCTGCTGCGACGCTTTTTTTCTGGCAAG
ATAGTCTTGTAAATGCGGGCCAAGATCTGCACACTGGTATTTCGGTTTTTGGGGCCGCGGGCGGCGACGG
GGCCCGTGCGTCCCAGCGCACATGTTCGGCGAGGCGGGGCCTGCGAGCGCGGCCACCGAGAATCGGACGG
GGGTAGTCTCAAGCTGGCCGGCCTGCTCTGGTGCCTGGCCTCGCGCCGCCGTGTATCGCCCCGCCCTGGG
CGGCAAGGCTGGCCCGGTCGGCACCAGTTGCGTGAGCGGAAAGATGGCCGCTTCCCGGCCCTGCTGCAGG
GAGCTCAAAATGGAGGACGCGGCGCTCGGGAGAGCGGGCGGGTGAGTCACCCACACAAAGGAAAAGGGCC
TTTCCGTCCTCAGCCGTCGCTTCATGTGACTCCACGGAGTACCGGGCGCCGTCCAGGCACCTCGATTAGT
TCTCGAGCTTTTGGAGTACGTCGTCTTTAGGTTGGGGGGAGGGGTTTTATGCGATGGAGTTTCCCCACAC
TGAGTGGGTGGAGACTGAAGTTAGGCCAGCTTGGCACTTGATGTAATTCTCCTTGGAATTTGCCCTTTTT
GAGTTTGGATCTTGGTTCATTCTCAAGCCTCAGACAGTGGTTCAAAGTTTTTTTCTTCCATTTCAGGTGT
CGTGACGTACGGCCACCATGACCGAGTACAAGCCCACGGTGCGCCTCGCCACCCGCGACGACGTCCCCAG
GGCCGTACGCACCCTCGCCGCCGCGTTCGCCGACTACCCCGCCACGCGCCACACCGTCGATCCGGACCGC
CACATCGAGCGGGTCACCGAGCTGCAAGAACTCTTCCTCACGCGCGTCGGGCTCGACATCGGCAAGGTGT
GGGTCGCGGACGACGGCGCCGCCGTGGCGGTCTGGACCACGCCGGAGAGCGTCGAAGCGGGGGCGGTGTT
CGCCGAGATCGGCCCGCGCATGGCCGAGTTGAGCGGTTCCCGGCTGGCCGCGCAGCAACAGATGGAAGGC
CTCCTGGCGCCGCACCGGCCCAAGGAGCCCGCGTGGTTCCTGGCCACCGTCGGAGTCTCGCCCGACCACC
AGGGCAAGGGTCTGGGCAGCGCCGTCGTGCTCCCCGGAGTGGAGGCGGCCGAGCGCGCCGGGGTGCCCGC
CTTCCTGGAGACCTCCGCGCCCCGCAACCTCCCCTTCTACGAGCGGCTCGGCTTCACCGTCACCGCCGAC
GTCGAGGTGCCCGAAGGACCGCGCACCTGGTGCATGACCCGCAAGCCCGGTGCCTGAACGCGTTAAGTCG
ACAATCAACCTCTGGATTACAAAATTTGTGAAAGATTGACTGGTATTCTTAACTATGTTGCTCCTTTTAC
GCTATGTGGATACGCTGCTTTAATGCCTTTGTATCATGCTATTGCTTCCCGTATGGCTTTCATTTTCTCC
TCCTTGTATAAATCCTGGTTGCTGTCTCTTTATGAGGAGTTGTGGCCCGTTGTCAGGCAACGTGGCGTGG
TGTGCACTGTGTTTGCTGACGCAACCCCCACTGGTTGGGGCATTGCCACCACCTGTCAGCTCCTTTCCGG
GACTTTCGCTTTCCCCCTCCCTATTGCCACGGCGGAACTCATCGCCGCCTGCCTTGCCCGCTGCTGGACA
GGGGCTCGGCTGTTGGGCACTGACAATTCCGTGGTGTTGTCGGGGAAATCATCGTCCTTTCCTTGGCTGC
TCGCCTGTGTTGCCACCTGGATTCTGCGCGGGACGTCCTTCTGCTACGTCCCTTCGGCCCTCAATCCAGC
GGACCTTCCTTCCCGCGGCCTGCTGCCGGCTCTGCGGCCTCTTCCGCGTCTTCGCCTTCGCCCTCAGACG
AGTCGGATCTCCCTTTGGGCCGCCTCCCCGCGTCGACTTTAAGACCAATGACTTACAAGGCAGCTGTAGA
TCTTAGCCACTTTTTAAAAGAAAAGGGGGGACTGGAAGGGCTAATTCACTCCCAACGAAGACAAGATCTG
CTTTTTGCTTGTACTGGGTCTCTCTGGTTAGACCAGATCTGAGCCTGGGAGCTCTCTGGCTAACTAGGGA
ACCCACTGCTTAAGCCTCAATAAAGCTTGCCTTGAGTGCTTCAAGTAGTGTGTGCCCGTCTGTTGTGTGA
CTCTGGTAACTAGAGATCCCTCAGACCCTTTTAGTCAGTGTGGAAAATCTCTAGCAGTACGTATAGTAGT
TCATGTCATCTTATTATTCAGTATTTATAACTTGCAAAGAAATGAATATCAGAGAGTGAGAGGAACTTGT
TTATTGCAGCTTATAATGGTTACAAATAAAGCAATAGCATCACAAATTTCACAAATAAAGCATTTTTTTC
ACTGCATTCTAGTTGTGGTTTGTCCAAACTCATCAATGTATCTTATCATGTCTGGCTCTAGCTATCCCGC
CCCTAACTCCGCCCATCCCGCCCCTAACTCCGCCCAGTTCCGCCCATTCTCCGCCCCATGGCTGACTAAT
TTTTTTTATTTATGCAGAGGCCGAGGCCGCCTCGGCCTCTGAGCTATTCCAGAAGTAGTGAGGAGGCTTT
TTTGGAGGCCTAGGGACGTACCCAATTCGCCCTATAGTGAGTCGTATTACGCGCGCTCACTGGCCGTCGT
TTTACAACGTCGTGACTGGGAAAACCCTGGCGTTACCCAACTTAATCGCCTTGCAGCACATCCCCCTTTC
GCCAGCTGGCGTAATAGCGAAGAGGCCCGCACCGATCGCCCTTCCCAACAGTTGCGCAGCCTGAATGGCG
AATGGG
[124 nt withheld, positions 3367-3490]
C
[91 nt withheld, positions 3492-3582]
A
[49 nt withheld, positions 3584-3632]
CCTTTGACGTTGGAGTCCACGTTCTTT
[37 nt withheld, positions 3660-3696]
ACCCTATCTCGGTCTATTCTTTTGATTTATAAGGGATTTTGCCGATTTCGGCCTATTGGTTAAAAAATGA
GCTGATTTAACAAAAATTTAACGCGAATTTTAACAAAATATTAACGCTTACAATTTAGGTGGCACTTTTC
GGGGAAATGTGCGCGGAACCCCTATTTGTTTATTTTTCTAAATACATTCAAATATGTATCCGCTCATGAG
ACAATAACCCTGATAAATGCTTCAATAATATTGAAAAAGGAAGAGTATGAGTATTCAACATTTCCGTGTC
GCCCTTATTCCCTTTTTTGCGGCATTTTGCCTTCCTGTTTTTGCTCACCCAGAAACGCTGGTGAAAGTAA
AAGATGCTGAAGATCAGTTGGGTGCACGAGTGGGTTACATCGAACTGGATCTCAACAGCGGTAAGATCCT
TGAGAGTTTTCGCCCCGAAGAACGTTTTCCAATGATGAGCACTTTTAAAGTTCTGCTATGTGGCGCGGTA
TTATCCCGTATTGACGCCGGGCAAGAGCAACTCGGTCGCCGCATACACTATTCTCAGAATGACTTGGTTG
AGTACTCACCAGTCACAGAAAAGCATCTTACGGATGGCATGACAGTAAGAGAATTATGCAGTGCTGCCAT
AACCATGAGTGATAACACTGCGGCCAACTTACTTCTGACAACGATCGGAGGACCGAAGGAGCTAACCGCT
TTTTTGCACAACATGGGGGATCATGTAACTCGCCTTGATCGTTGGGAACCGGAGCTGAATGAAGCCATAC
CAAACGACGAGCGTGACACCACGATGCCTGTAGCAATGGCAACAACGTTGCGCAAACTATTAACTGGCGA
ACTACTTACTCTAGCTTCCCGGCAACAATTAATAGACTGGATGGAGGCGGATAAAGTTGCAGGACCACTT
CTGCGCTCGGCCCTTCCGGCTGGCTGGTTTATTGCTGATAAATCTGGAGCCGGTGAGCGTGGGTCTCGCG
GTATCATTGCAGCACTGGGGCCAGATGGTAAGCCCTCCCGTATCGTAGTTATCTACACGACGGGGAGTCA
GGCAACTATGGATGAACGAAATAGACAGATCGCTGAGATAGGTGCCTCACTGATTAAGCATTGGTAACTG
TCAGACCAAGTTTACTCATATATACTTTAGATTGATTTAAAACTTCATTTTTAATTTAAAAGGATCTAGG
TGAAGATCCTTTTTGATAATCTCATGACCAAAATCCCTTAACGTGAGTTTTCGTTCCACTGAGCGTCAGA
CCCCGTAGAAAAGATCAAAGGATCTTCTTGAGATCCTTTTTTTCTGCGCGTAATCTGCTGCTTGCAAACA
AAAAAACCACCGCTACCAGCGGTGGTTTGTTTGCCGGATCAAGAGCTACCAACTCTTTTTCCGAAGGTAA
CTGGCTTCAGCAGAGCGCAGATACCAAATACTGTTCTTCTAGTGTAGCCGTAGTTAGGCCACCACTTCAA
GAACTCTGTAGCACCGCCTACATACCTCGCTCTGCTAATCCTGTTACCAGTGGCTGCTGCCAGTGGCGAT
AAGTCGTGTCTTACCGGGTTGGACTCAAGACGATAGTTACCGGATAAGGCGCAGCGGTCGGGCTGAACGG
GGGGTTCGTGCACACAGCCCAGCTTGGAGCGAACGACCTACACCGAACTGAGATACCTACAGCGTGAGCT
ATGAGAAAGCGCCACGCTTCCCGAAGGGAGAAAGGCGGACAGGTATCCGGTAAGCGGCAGGGTCGGAACA
GGAGAGCGCACGAGGGAGCTTCCAGGGGGAAACGCCTGGTATCTTTATAGTCCTGTCGGGTTTCGCCACC
TCTGACTTGAGCGTCGATTTTTGTGATGCTCGTCAGGGGGGCGGAGCCTATGGAAAAACGCCAGCAACGC
GGCCTTTTTACGGTTCCTGGCCTTTTGCTGGCCTTTTGCTCACATGTTCTTTCCTGCGTTATCCCCTGAT
TCTGTGGATAACCGTATTACCGCCTTTGAGTGAGCTGATACCGCTCGCCGCAGCCGAACGACCGAGCGCA
GCGAGTCAGTGAGCGAGGAAGCGGAAGAGCGCCCAATACGCAAACCGCCTCTCCCCGCGCGTTGGCCGAT
TCATTAATGCAGCTGGCACGACAGGTTTCCCGACTGGAAAGCGGGCAGTGAGCGCAACGCAATTAATGTG
AGTTAGCTCACTCATTAGGCACCCCAGGCTTTACACTTTATGCTTCCGGCTCGTATGTTGTGTGGAATTG
TGAGCGGATAACAATTTCACACAGGAAACAGCTATGACCATGATTACGCCAAGCGCGCAATTAACCCTCA
CTAAAGGGAACAAAAGCTGGAGCTGCAAGCTTAATGTAGTCTTATGCAATACTCTTGTAGTCTTGCAACA
TGGTAACGATGAGTTAGCAACATGCCTTACAAGGAGAGAAAAAGCACCGTGCATGCCGATTGGTGGAAGT
AAGGTGGTACGATCGTGCCTTATTAGGAAGGCAACAGACGGGTCTGACATGGATTGGACGAACCACTGAA
TTGCCGCATTGCAGAGATATTGTATTTAAGTGCCTAGCTCGATACATAAACGGGTCTCTCTGGTTAGACC
AGATCTGAGCCTGGGAGCTCTCTGGCTAACTAGGGAACCCACTGCTTAAGCCTCAATAAAGCTTGCCTTG
AGTGCTTCAAGTAGTGTGTGCCCGTCTGTTGTGTGACTCTGGTAACTAGAGATCCCTCAGACCCTTTTAG
TCAGTGTGGAAAATCTCTAGCAGTGGCGCCCGAACAGGGACTTGAAAGCGAAAGGGAAACCAGAGGAGCT
CTCTCGACGCAGGACTCGGCTTGCTGAAGCGCGCACGGCAAGAGGCGAGGGGCGGCGACTGGTGAGTACG
CCAAAAATTTTGACTAGCGGAGGCTAGAAGGAGAGAGATGGGTGCGAGAGCGTCAGTATTAAGCGGGGGA
GAATTAGATCGCGATGGGAAAAAATTCGGTTAAGGCCAGGGGGAAAGAAAAAATATAAATTAAAACATAT
AGTATGGGCAAGCAGGGAGCTAGAACGATTCGCAGTTAATCCTGGCCTGTTAGAAACATCAGAAGGCTGT
AGACAAATACTGGGACAGCTACAACCATCCCTTCAGACAGGATCAGAAGAACTTAGATCATTATATAATA
CAGTAGCAACCCTCTATTGTGTGCATCAAAGGATAGAGATAAAAGACACCAAGGAAGCTTTAGACAAGAT
AGAGGAAGAGCAAAACAAAAGTAAGACCACCGCACAGCAAGCGGCCGCTGATCTTCAGACCTGGAGGAGG
AGATATGAGGGACAATTGGAGAAGTGAATTATATAAATATAAAGTAGTAAAAATTGAACCATTAGGAGTA
GCACCCACCAAGGCAAAGAGAAGAGTGGTGCAGAGAGAAAAAAGAGCAGTGGGAATAGGAGCTTTGTTCC
TTGGGTTCTTGGGAGCAGCAGGAAGCACTATGGGCGCAGCGTCAATGACGCTGACGGTACAGGCCAGACA
ATTATTGTCTGGTATAGTGCAGCAGCAGAACAATTTGCTGAGGGCTATTGAGGCGCAACAGCATCTGTTG
CAACTCACAGTCTGGGGCATCAAGCAGCTCCAGGCAAGAATCCTGGCTGTGGAAAGATACCTAAAGGATC
AACAGCTCCTGGGGATTTGGGGTTGCTCTGGAAAACTCATTTGCACCACTGCTGTGCCTTGGAATGCTAG
TTGGAGTAATAAATCTCTGGAACAGATTTGGAATCACACGACCTGGATGGAGTGGGACAGAGAAATTAAC
AATTACACAAGCTTAATACACTCCTTAATTGAAGAATCGCAAAACCAGCAAGAAAAGAATGAACAAGAAT
TATTGGAATTAGATAAATGGGCAAGTTTGTGGAATTGGTTTAACATAACAAATTGGCTGTGGTATATAAA
ATTATTCATAATGATAGTAGGAGGCTTGGTAGGTTTAAGAATAGTTTTTGCTGTACTTTCTATAGTGAAT
AGAGTTAGGCAGGGATATTCACCATTATCGTTTCAGACCCACCTCCCAACCCCGAGGGGACCCAGAGAGG
GCCTATTTCCCATGATTCCTTCATATTTGCATATACGATACAAGGCTGTTAGAGAGATAATTAGAATTAA
TTTGACTGTAAACACAAAGATATTAGTACAAAATACGTGACGTAGAAAGTAATAATTTCTTGGGTAGTTT
GCAGTTTTAAAATTATGTTTTAAAATGGACTATCATATGCTTACCGTAACTTGAAAGTATTTCGATTTCT
TGGCTTTATATATCTTGTGGAAAGGACGAAACACCGCTCAAGTACTTGCACCAGCGGTTTTAGAGCTAGA
AATAGCAAGTTAAAATAAGGCTAGTCCGTTATCAACTTGAAAAAGTGGCACCGAGTCGGTGCTTTTTTAA
GCTTGGCGTAACTAGATCTTGAGACAAATGGCAGTATTCATCCACAATTTTAAAAGAAAAGGGGGGATTG
GGGGGTACAGTGCAGGGGAAAGAATAGTAGACATAATAGCAACAGACATACAAACTAAAGAATTACAAAA
ACAAATTACAAAAATTCAAAATTTTCGGGTTTATTACAGGGACAGCAGAGATCCACTTTGGCGCCGGCTC
GAGGGGG
Features (pLannotate 1.2.2; 29 found; start..end, strand, type, name):
     14..80      +  CDS            small t antigen (fragment): SV40 (simian virus 40) small t antigen
    106..317     +  promoter       EF-1α core promoter: core promoter for human elongation factor EF-1α
    318..1256    +  intron         EF-1α intron A: intron upstream of the start codon of human EF-1α
   1278..1877    +  CDS            PuroR (fragment): puromycin N-acetyltransferase; pac from Streptomyces; confers resistance to puromycin
   1893..2481    +  misc_feature   WPRE: woodchuck hepatitis virus posttranscriptional regulatory element
   2532..2551    +  misc_feature   cPPT/CTS (fragment): central polypurine tract and central termination sequence of HIV-1
   2553..2786    +  LTR            3' LTR (ΔU3): self-inactivating 3' long terminal repeat (LTR) from HIV-1
   2864..2985    +  polyA_signal   SV40 poly(A) signal: SV40 polyadenylation signal
   3025..3160    +  rep_origin     SV40 ori: SV40 origin of replication
   3181..3199    -  promoter       T7 promoter: promoter for bacteriophage T7 RNA polymerase
   3207..3362    +  CDS            lacZα (fragment): LacZα fragment of β-galactosidase; lacZ fragment
   3367..3795    +  rep_origin     f1 ori (sequence partly withheld): f1 bacteriophage origin of replication; arrow indicates direction of (+) strand synthesis
   3848..3952    +  promoter       AmpR promoter: bla
   3953..4813    +  CDS            AmpR: β-lactamase; bla; confers resistance to ampicillin, carbenicillin, and related antibiotics
   4984..5572    +  rep_origin     ori: high-copy-number ColE1/pMB1/pBR322/pUC origin of replication
   5755..5847    +  CDS            lacI (fragment): lac repressor; lacI; The lac repressor binds to the lac operator to inhibit transcription in E. coli. This inhibition can be relieved by adding lactose or isopropyl-β-D-thiogalactopyranoside (IPTG).
   5860..5881    +  protein_bind   CAP binding site: CAP binding activates transcription in the presence of cAMP. E. coli catabolite activator protein
   5896..5926    +  promoter       lac promoter: promoter for the E. coli lac operon
   5934..5950    +  protein_bind   lac operator: The lac repressor binds to the lac operator to inhibit transcription in E. coli. This inhibition can be relieved by adding lactose or isopropyl-β-D-thiogalactopyranoside (IPTG). lac repressor encoded by lacI
   5995..6013    +  promoter       T3 promoter: promoter for bacteriophage T3 RNA polymerase
   6041..6267    +  promoter       RSV promoter: Rous sarcoma virus enhancer/promoter
   6268..6448    +  LTR            5' LTR (truncated): truncated 5' long terminal repeat (LTR) from HIV-1
   6495..6620    +  misc_feature   HIV-1 Ψ: packaging signal of human immunodeficiency virus type 1
   6604..6967    +  CDS            HIV-1 gag (fragment): gag protein from human immunodeficiency virus 1; gag
   7113..7346    +  misc_feature   RRE: The Rev response element (RRE) of HIV-1 allows for Rev-dependent mRNA export from the nucleus to the cytoplasm.
   7723..7749    +  CDS            Rev (fragment): human immunodeficiency virus 1 (HIV-1) Rev protein; rev; enhances nuclear export of unspliced and incompletely spliced viral mRNAs
   7753..7993    +  promoter       U6 promoter: RNA polymerase III promoter for human U6 snRNA
   8023..8098    +  misc_RNA       gRNA scaffold: guide RNA scaffold for the Streptococcus pyogenes CRISPR/Cas9 system
   8154..8271    +  misc_feature   cPPT/CTS: central polypurine tract and central termination sequence of HIV-1
