[The description below was written by a language model from this plasmid's Addgene catalogue record and pLannotate feature annotations shown in this document.]
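Description:
PLK3 gRNA (BRDN0001145739) is a third-generation lentiviral guide RNA plasmid built on the lentiGuide-Puro backbone and designed to target human PLK3 (polo-like kinase 3, also known as CNK, FNK or PRK). It is one of the clones associated with a human kinome gRNA collection. In bacteria the 8.3 kb plasmid is maintained at high copy through a ColE1/pUC-type origin and selected with ampicillin via the β-lactamase gene. An f1 origin and remnants of a lac/T7/T3 cloning region are also annotated in the backbone, along with an SV40 origin and SV40 polyadenylation signal downstream of the viral cassette.

The transfer cassette begins with an RSV promoter fused to a truncated HIV-1 5' LTR, which makes genomic RNA production Tat-independent. This is followed by the Ψ packaging signal with a partial gag sequence and the Rev response element for Rev-dependent nuclear export. A human U6 RNA polymerase III promoter then drives the PLK3-specific spacer joined to the Streptococcus pyogenes Cas9 guide scaffold. After a cPPT/CTS element, an EF-1α core promoter with its intron A expresses puromycin N-acetyltransferase for selecting transduced mammalian cells. WPRE enhances transcript expression, and the ΔU3 3' LTR makes the integrated provirus self-inactivating.

The plasmid does not encode Cas9, so it is meant to be used with a separate Cas9 lentivector or in cells that already express Cas9, typically for knockout of PLK3. The depositor notes that the guide was designed against a GenBank reference sequence that has since been withdrawn. The cloning method is not recorded.
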