Addgene plasmid #77472: PLK3 gRNA (BRDN0001145739)
Purpose: 3rd generation lentiviral gRNA plasmid targeting human PLK3
Depositing lab: John Doench & David Root. Depositing organization: Broad Institute. Publication: Optimized sgRNA design to maximize activity and minimize off-target effects of CRISPR-Cas9. Doench JG, Fusi N, Sullender M, Hegde M, Vaimberg EW, Donovan KF, Smith I, Tothova Z, Wilen C, Orchard R, Virgin HW, Listgarten J, Root DE. Nat Biotechnol. 2016 Jan 18. doi: 10.1038/nbt.3437. PubMed 26780180.
Backbone
  Vector backbone: lentiGuide-Puro
  Backbone manufacturer: Zhang Lab (Addgene plasmid # 52963)
  Vector type: Mammalian Expression, Lentiviral, CRISPR
  Selectable markers: Puromycin
Growth in bacteria
  Bacterial resistance: Ampicillin, 100 μg/mL
  Growth temperature: 37°C
  Growth strain: DH5alpha
  Copy number: High Copy
Gene/Insert
  Gene/Insert name: PLK3 (alt name: PLK3)
  gRNA/shRNA sequence: CTCAAGTACTTGCACCAGCG
  Species: H. sapiens (human)
  Entrez Gene: PLK3 (a.k.a. CNK, FNK, PLK-3, PRK)
  Promoter: hU6
  Cloning method: Unknown
  Sequencing primers: 5′ U6-F; 3′ pS2-R
Terms and licenses: Academic/Nonprofit Terms; Industry Terms: Not Available to Industry
Depositor comments: The gRNA was designed to target a Genbank reference sequence which has since been removed from the database. Note that this plasmid does NOT contain Cas9. It should be used in conjunction with lentiCas9-Blast (Addgene #52962) or otherwise with cell lines already expressing Cas9. Browse the full kinome gRNA library at http://www.addgene.org/pooled-library/broadgpp-human-kinome/ or visit http://www.broadinstitute.org/rnai/public/ for detailed protocols and information.
How to cite: PLK3 gRNA (BRDN0001145739) was a gift from John Doench & David Root (Addgene plasmid # 77472 ; http://n2t.net/addgene:77472 ; RRID:Addgene_77472)
