>Addgene plasmid #77472 | PLK3 gRNA (BRDN0001145739) | depositor partial sequence | sequence record 144932 | Target Sequence
CTCAAGTACTTGCACCAGCG
