>Addgene plasmid #77472 | PLK3 gRNA (BRDN0001145739) | addgene partial sequence | sequence record 187827 | hU6-F
TAGAAAGTAATAATTTCTTGGGTAGTTTGCAGTTTTAAAATTATGTTTTAAAATGGACTATCATATGCTT
ACCGTAACTTGAAAGTATTTCGATTTCTTGGCTTTATATATCTTGTGGAAAGGACGAAACACCGCTCAAG
TACTTGCACCAGCGGTTTTAGAGCTAGAAATAGCAAGTTAAAATAAGGCTAGTCCGTTATCAACTTGAAA
AAGTGGCACCGAGTCGGTGCTTTTTTAAGCTTGGCGTAACTAGATCTTGAGACAAATGGCAGTATTCATC
CACAATTTTAAAAGAAAAGGGGGGATTGGGGGGTACAGTGCAGGGGAAAGAATAGTAGACATAATAGCAA
CAGACATACAAACTAAAGAATTACAAAAACAAATTACAAAAATTCAAAATTTTCGGGTTTATTACAGGGA
CAGCAGAGATCCACTTTGGCGCCGGCTCGAGGGGGCCCGGGTGCAAAGATGGATAAAGTTTTAAACAGAG
AGGAATCTTTGCAGCTAATGGACCTTCTAGGTCTTGAAAGGAGTGGGAATTGGCTCCGGTGCCCGTCAGT
GGGCAGAGCG
